>Addgene plasmid #152231 | pGBW-m4133884 | depositor full sequence | sequence record 295243 | Full Sequence
CACCATGAAATTTCTTGTTTTCTTAGGAATCATCACAACTGTAGCTGCATTTCACCAAGAATGTAGTTTA
CAGTCATGTACTCAACATCAACCATATGTAGTTGATGACCCGTGTCCTATTCACTTCTATTCTAAATGGT
ATATTAGAGTAGGAGCTAGAAAATCAGCACCTTTAATTGAATTGTGCGTGGATGAGGCTGGTTCTAAATC
ACCCATTCAGTACATCGATATCGGTAATTATACAGTTTCCTGTTTACCTTTTACAATTAATTGCCAGGAA
CCTAAATTGGGTAGTCTTGTAGTGCGTTGTTCGTTCTATGAAGACTTTTTAGAGTATCATGACGTTCGTG
TTGTTTTAGATTTCATCGAAAACCTTTACTTTCAGTCGAAGAGGCGATGGAAAAAGAATTTTATCGCGGT
GAGTGCAGCCAACAGATTCAAAAAGATATCCTCGTCTGGTGCCCTCTAAGCTAGCTTGACTGACTGAGAT
ACAGCGTACCTTCAGCTCACAGACATGATAAGATACATTGATGAGTTTGGACAAACCACAACTAGAATGC
AGTGAAAAAAATGCTTTATTTGTGAAATTTGTGATGCTATTGCTTTATTTGTAACCATTATAAGCTGCAA
TAAACAAGTTAACAACAACAATTGCATTCATTTTATGTTTCAGGTTCAGGGGGAGGTGTGGGAGGTTTTT
TAAAGCAAGTAAAACCTCTACAAATGTGGTATTGGCCCATCTCTATCGGTATCGTAGCATAACCCCTTGG
GGCCTCTAAACGGGTCTTGAGGGGTTTTTTGTGCCCCTCGGGCCGGATTGCTATCTACCGGCATTGGCGC
AGAAAAAAATGCCTGATGCGACGCTGCGCGTCTTATACTCCCACATATGCCAGATTCAGCAACGGATACG
GCTTCCCCAACTTGCCCACTTCCATACGTGTCCTCCTTACCAGAAATTTATCCTTAAGGTCGTCAGCTAT
CCTGCAGGCGATCTCTCGATTTCGATCAAGACATTCCTTTAATGGTCTTTTCTGGACACCACTAGGGGTC
AGAAGTAGTTCATCAAACTTTCTTCCCTCCCTAATCTCATTGGTTACCTTGGGCTATCGAAACTTAATTA
ACCAGTCAAGTCAGCTACTTGGCGAGATCGACTTGTCTGGGTTTCGACTACGCTCAGAATTGCGTCAGTC
AAGTTCGATCTGGTCCTTGCTATTGCACCCGTTCTCCGATTACGAGTTTCATTTAAATCATGTGAGCAAA
AGGCCAGCAAAAGGCCAGGAACCGTAAAAAGGCCGCGTTGCTGGCGTTTTTCCATAGGCTCCGCCCCCCT
GACGAGCATCACAAAAATCGACGCTCAAGTCAGAGGTGGCGAAACCCGACAGGACTATAAAGATACCAGG
CGTTTCCCCCTGGAAGCTCCCTCGTGCGCTCTCCTGTTCCGACCCTGCCGCTTACCGGATACCTGTCCGC
CTTTCTCCCTTCGGGAAGCGTGGCGCTTTCTCATAGCTCACGCTGTAGGTATCTCAGTTCGGTGTAGGTC
GTTCGCTCCAAGCTGGGCTGTGTGCACGAACCCCCCGTTCAGCCCGACCGCTGCGCCTTATCCGGTAACT
ATCGTCTTGAGTCCAACCCGGTAAGACACGACTTATCGCCACTGGCAGCAGCCACTGGTAACAGGATTAG
CAGAGCGAGGTATGTAGGCGGTGCTACAGAGTTCTTGAAGTGGTGGCCTAACTACGGCTACACTAGAAGA
ACAGTATTTGGTATCTGCGCTCTGCTGAAGCCAGTTACCTTCGGAAAAAGAGTTGGTAGCTCTTGATCCG
GCAAACAAACCACCGCTGGTAGCGGTGGTTTTTTTGTTTGCAAGCAGCAGATTACGCGCAGAAAAAAAGG
ATCTCAAGAAGATCCTTTGATCTTTTCTACGGGGTCTGACGCTCAGTGGAACGAAAACTCACGTTAAGGG
ATTTTGGTCATGAGATTATCAAAAAGGATCTTCACCTAGATCCTTTTAAATTAAAAATGAAGTTTTAAAT
CAATCTAAAGTATATATGAGTAAACTTGGTCTGACAGTTACCAATGCTTAATCAGTGAGGCACCTATCTC
AGCGATCTGTCTATTTCGTTCATCCATAGTTGCATTTAAATTTCCGAACTCTCCAAGGCCCTCGTCGGAA
AATCTTCAAACCTTTCGTCCGATCCATCTTGCAGGCTACCTCTCGAACGAACTATCGCAAGTCTCTTGGC
CGGCCTTGCGCCTTGGCTATTGCTTGGCAGCGCCTATCGCCAGGTATTACTCCAATCCCGAATATCCGAG
ATCGGGATCACCCGAGAGAAGTTCAACCTACATCCTCAATCCCGATCTATCCGAGATCCGAGGAATATCG
AAATCGGGGCGCGCCTGGTGTACCGAGAACGATCCTCTCAGTGCGAGTCTCGACGATCCATATCGTTGCT
TGGCAGTCAGCCAGTCGGAATCCAGCTTGGGACCCAGGAAGTCCAATCGTCAGATATTGTACTCAAGCCT
GGTCACGGCAGCGTACCGATCTGTTTAAACCTAGATATTGATAGTCTGATCGGTCAACGTATAATCGAGT
CCTAGCTTTTGCAAACATCTATCAAGAGACAGGATCAGCAGGAGGCTTTCGCATGAGTATTCAACATTTC
CGTGTCGCCCTTATTCCCTTTTTTGCGGCATTTTGCCTTCCTGTTTTTGCTCACCCAGAAACGCTGGTGA
AAGTAAAAGATGCTGAAGATCAGTTGGGTGCGCGAGTGGGTTACATCGAACTGGATCTCAACAGCGGTAA
GATCCTTGAGAGTTTTCGCCCCGAAGAACGCTTTCCAATGATGAGCACTTTTAAAGTTCTGCTATGTGGC
GCGGTATTATCCCGTATTGACGCCGGGCAAGAGCAACTCGGTCGCCGCATACACTATTCTCAGAATGACT
TGGTTGAGTATTCACCAGTCACAGAAAAGCATCTTACGGATGGCATGACAGTAAGAGAATTATGCAGTGC
TGCCATAACCATGAGTGATAACACTGCGGCCAACTTACTTCTGACAACGATTGGAGGACCGAAGGAGCTA
ACCGCTTTTTTGCACAACATGGGGGATCATGTAACTCGCCTTGATCGTTGGGAACCGGAGCTGAATGAAG
CCATACCAAACGACGAGCGTGACACCACGATGCCTGTAGCAATGGCAACAACCTTGCGTAAACTATTAAC
TGGCGAACTACTTACTCTAGCTTCCCGGCAACAGTTGATAGACTGGATGGAGGCGGATAAAGTTGCAGGA
CCACTTCTGCGCTCGGCCCTTCCGGCTGGCTGGTTTATTGCTGATAAATCTGGAGCCGGTGAGCGTGGGT
CTCGCGGTATCATTGCAGCACTGGGGCCAGATGGTAAGCCCTCCCGTATCGTAGTTATCTACACGACGGG
GAGTCAGGCAACTATGGATGAACGAAATAGACAGATCGCTGAGATAGGTGCCTCACTGATTAAGCATTGG
TAACCGATTCTAGGTGCATTGGCGCAGAAAAAAATGCCTGATGCGACGCTGCGCGTCTTATACTCCCACA
TATGCCAGATTCAGCAACGGATACGGCTTCCCCAACTTGCCCACTTCCATACGTGTCCTCCTTACCAGAA
ATTTATCCTTAAGATCCCGAATCGTTTAAACTCGACTCTGGCTCTATCGAATCTCCGTCGTTTCGAGCTT
ACGCGAACAGCCGTGGCGCTCATTTGCTCGTCGGGCATCGAATCTCGTCAGCTATCGTCAGCTTACCTTT
TTGGCAGCGATCGCGGCTCCCGACATCTTGGACCATTAGCTCCACAGGTATCTTCTTCCCTCTAGTGGTC
ATAACAGCAGCTTCAGCTACCTCTCAATTCAAAAAACCCCTCAAGACCCGTTTAGAGGCCCCAAGGGGTT
ATGCTATCAATCGTTGCGTTACACACACAAAAAACCAACACACATCCATCTTCGATGGATAGCGATTTTA
TTATCTAACTGCTGATCGAGTGTAGCCAGATCTAGTAATCAATTACGGGGTCATTAGTTCATAGCCCATA
TATGGAGTTCCGCGTTACATAACTTACGGTAAATGGCCCGCCTGGCTGACCGCCCAACGACCCCCGCCCA
TTGACGTCAATAATGACGTATGTTCCCATAGTAACGCCAATAGGGACTTTCCATTGACGTCAATGGGTGG
AGTATTTACGGTAAACTGCCCACTTGGCAGTACATCAAGTGTATCATATGCCAAGTACGCCCCCTATTGA
CGTCAATGACGGTAAATGGCCCGCCTGGCATTATGCCCAGTACATGACCTTATGGGACTTTCCTACTTGG
CAGTACATCTACGTATTAGTCATCGCTATTACCATGCTGATGCGGTTTTGGCAGTACATCAATGGGCGTG
GATAGCGGTTTGACTCACGGGGATTTCCAAGTCTCCACCCCATTGACGTCAATGGGAGTTTGTTTTGGCA
CCAAAATCAACGGGACTTTCCAAAATGTCGTAACAACTCCGCCCCATTGACGCAAATGGGCGGTAGGCGT
GTACGGTGGGAGGTCTATATAAGCAGAGCTGGTTTAGTGAACCGTCAGATCAGATCTTTGTCGATCCTAC
CATCCACTCGACACACCCGCCAGCGGCCGC
Features (pLannotate 1.2.2; 17 found; start..end, strand, type, name):
      5..367     +  CDS            NS8_SARS2: Experimental evidence at protein level: Swiss-Prot protein existence level 1. Plays a role in modulating host immune response (PubMed:31986261). Binds to IL17RA receptor, leading to IL17 pathway activation and an increased secretion of pro-inflammatory factors. Contributes to cytokine storm during COVID-19 infection. From Severe acute respiratory syndrome coronavirus 2 (2019-nCoV) (SARS-CoV-2).
    395..411     +  CDS            CBP (fragment): calmodulin-binding peptide derived from skeletal muscle myosin light chain kinase; binds calmodulin with nanomolar affinity in the presence of calcium
    519..640     -  polyA_signal   SV40 poly(A) signal: SV40 polyadenylation signal
    663..732     -  CDS            large T antigen (fragment): large T antigen from SV40 (simian virus 40)
    755..801     +  terminator     T7 terminator: transcription terminator for bacteriophage T7 RNA polymerase
    831..967     +  terminator     rrnG terminator: transcription terminator from the E. coli ribosomal RNA rrnG operon (Albrechtsen et al., 1991)
   1012..1083    +  misc_feature   3' β-globin insulator: insulator downstream of the human β-globin locus (Farrell et al., 2002)
   1309..1897    -  rep_origin     ori: high-copy-number ColE1/pMB1/pBR322/pUC origin of replication
   2069..2133    -  CDS            bla(M) (fragment): β-lactamase lacking the signal sequence; bla(M); allows cytosolic expression of β-lactamase
   2643..3503    +  CDS            AmpR: β-lactamase; bla; confers resistance to ampicillin, carbenicillin, and related antibiotics
   3516..3652    +  terminator     rrnG terminator: transcription terminator from the E. coli ribosomal RNA rrnG operon (Albrechtsen et al., 1991)
   3804..3875    +  misc_feature   5' β-globin insulator: insulator upstream of the human β-globin locus (Farrell et al., 2002)
   3880..3926    -  terminator     T7 terminator: transcription terminator for bacteriophage T7 RNA polymerase
   3944..3992    -  polyA_signal   poly(A) signal: synthetic polyadenylation signal
   4073..4376    +  enhancer       CMV enhancer: human cytomegalovirus immediate early enhancer
   4449..4466    -  promoter       CMV promoter (fragment): human cytomegalovirus (CMV) immediate early promoter
   4529..4580    +  promoter       CMVd2 promoter: truncated human cytomegalovirus (CMV) immediate early promoter that yields moderately reduced expression relative to the full-length promoter
