[The description below was written by a language model from this plasmid's Addgene catalogue record and pLannotate feature annotations shown in this document.]
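Description:
pGBW-m4133884 is a mammalian expression plasmid carrying the wild-type ORF8 accessory protein of SARS-CoV-2, built on the pTwist_CMV_6 backbone. It is maintained in E. coli through a high-copy ColE1/pUC-type origin of replication and selected with ampicillin via a full-length β-lactamase (AmpR) gene. The annotated sequence is 4,650 nt, slightly larger than the sum of the catalogue figures for backbone and insert. No mammalian selection marker is annotated, so the plasmid appears suited to transient transfection rather than stable selection.

The ORF8 coding sequence sits at the start of the circular sequence record and is driven by human cytomegalovirus immediate-early elements located just upstream across the numbering origin. These are a CMV enhancer followed by CMV promoter sequences, which the annotation software matches to a truncated CMV variant. According to the catalogue, the backbone supplies a C-terminal tag consisting of a TEV protease cleavage site and a calmodulin-binding peptide (CBP). The feature table detects only a short CBP fragment downstream of ORF8 and does not annotate the TEV site. Such a tag would allow calcium-dependent capture on calmodulin resin and subsequent removal by TEV protease.

An SV40 polyadenylation signal lies downstream of the cassette, though it is annotated on the reverse strand. The expression unit is also flanked by 5' and 3' β-globin insulator elements, T7 and rrnG transcription terminators, and a synthetic poly(A) signal upstream of the enhancer, which help isolate it from read-through transcription. ORF8 is annotated as a modulator of the host immune response, and the construct is intended for expressing this protein in mammalian cells, for example for functional, interaction or purification studies.
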