Addgene plasmid #152231: pGBW-m4133884
Purpose: Mammalian expression plasmid for SARS-CoV-2 ORF8 protein
Depositing lab: Ginkgo Bioworks & Benjie Chen. Depositing organization: Ginkgo Bioworks.
Backbone
  Vector backbone: pTwist_CMV_6
  Backbone size w/o insert (bp): 4180
  Vector type: Mammalian Expression
Growth in bacteria
  Bacterial resistance: Ampicillin, 100 μg/mL
  Growth temperature: 37°C
  Growth strain: DH5alpha
  Copy number: High Copy
Gene/Insert
  Gene/Insert name: SARS-CoV-2 ORF8 protein
  Species: Severe acute respiratory syndrome coronavirus 2
  Insert size (bp): 359
  Mutation: wt
  Entrez Gene: ORF8 (a.k.a. GU280_gp09)
  Promoter: CMV
  Tag / fusion protein: Cleavable TEV;CBP (C terminal on backbone)
  Cloning method: Unknown
Resource information
  A portion of this plasmid was derived from a plasmid made by: GinkgoBioworks
Depositor comments: NCBI reference sequence: YP_009724396.1
How to cite: pGBW-m4133884 was a gift from Ginkgo Bioworks & Benjie Chen (Addgene plasmid # 152231 ; http://n2t.net/addgene:152231 ; RRID:Addgene_152231)
